>Addgene plasmid #142068 | TFORF2404 | addgene full sequence | sequence record 408767 | Addgene NGS Result
TTAATGTAGTCTTATGCAATACTCTTGTAGTCTTGCAACATGGTAACGATGAGTTAGCAACATGCCTTAC
AAGGAGAGAAAAAGCACCGTGCATGCCGATTGGTGGAAGTAAGGTGGTACGATCGTGCCTTATTAGGAAG
GCAACAGACGGGTCTGACATGGATTGGACGAACCACTGAATTGCCGCATTGCAGAGATATTGTATTTAAG
TGCCTAGCTCGATACATAAACGGGTCTCTCTGGTTAGACCAGATCTGAGCCTGGGAGCTCTCTGGCTAAC
TAGGGAACCCACTGCTTAAGCCTCAATAAAGCTTGCCTTGAGTGCTTCAAGTAGTGTGTGCCCGTCTGTT
GTGTGACTCTGGTAACTAGAGATCCCTCAGACCCTTTTAGTCAGTGTGGAAAATCTCTAGCAGTGGCGCC
CGAACAGGGACTTGAAAGCGAAAGGGAAACCAGAGGAGCTCTCTCGACGCAGGACTCGGCTTGCTGAAGC
GCGCACGGCAAGAGGCGAGGGGCGGCGACTGGTGAGTACGCCAAAAATTTTGACTAGCGGAGGCTAGAAG
GAGAGAGATGGGTGCGAGAGCGTCAGTATTAAGCGGGGGAGAATTAGATCGCGATGGGAAAAAATTCGGT
TAAGGCCAGGGGGAAAGAAAAAATATAAATTAAAACATATAGTATGGGCAAGCAGGGAGCTAGAACGATT
CGCAGTTAATCCTGGCCTGTTAGAAACATCAGAAGGCTGTAGACAAATACTGGGACAGCTACAACCATCC
CTTCAGACAGGATCAGAAGAACTTAGATCATTATATAATACAGTAGCAACCCTCTATTGTGTGCATCAAA
GGATAGAGATAAAAGACACCAAGGAAGCTTTAGACAAGATAGAGGAAGAGCAAAACAAAAGTAAGACCAC
CGCACAGCAAGCGGCCGCTGATCTTCAGACCTGGAGGAGGAGATATGAGGGACAATTGGAGAAGTGAATT
ATATAAATATAAAGTAGTAAAAATTGAACCATTAGGAGTAGCACCCACCAAGGCAAAGAGAAGAGTGGTG
CAGAGAGAAAAAAGAGCAGTGGGAATAGGAGCTTTGTTCCTTGGGTTCTTGGGAGCAGCAGGAAGCACTA
TGGGCGCAGCGTCAATGACGCTGACGGTACAGGCCAGACAATTATTGTCTGGTATAGTGCAGCAGCAGAA
CAATTTGCTGAGGGCTATTGAGGCGCAACAGCATCTGTTGCAACTCACAGTCTGGGGCATCAAGCAGCTC
CAGGCAAGAATCCTGGCTGTGGAAAGATACCTAAAGGATCAACAGCTCCTGGGGATTTGGGGTTGCTCTG
GAAAACTCATTTGCACCACTGCTGTGCCTTGGAATGCTAGTTGGAGTAATAAATCTCTGGAACAGATTTG
GAATCACACGACCTGGATGGAGTGGGACAGAGAAATTAACAATTACACAAGCTTAATACACTCCTTAATT
GAAGAATCGCAAAACCAGCAAGAAAAGAATGAACAAGAATTATTGGAATTAGATAAATGGGCAAGTTTGT
GGAATTGGTTTAACATAACAAATTGGCTGTGGTATATAAAATTATTCATAATGATAGTAGGAGGCTTGGT
AGGTTTAAGAATAGTTTTTGCTGTACTTTCTATAGTGAATAGAGTTAGGCAGGGATATTCACCATTATCG
TTTCAGACCCACCTCCCAACCCCGAGGGGACCCATGCATTGCATCTCAATTAGTCAGCAACCAGGTGTGG
AAAGTCCCCAGGCTCCCCAGCAGGCAGAAGTATGCAAAGCATGCGTCTCAATTAGTCAGCAACCATAGTC
CCGCCCCTAACTCCGCCCATCCCGCCCCTAACTCCGCCCAGTTCCGCCCATTCTCCGCCCCATGGCTGAC
TAATTTTTTTTATTTATGCAGAGGCCGAGGCCGCCTCGGCCTCTGAGCTATTCCAGAAGTAGTGAGGAGG
CTTTTTTGGAGGCCTAGGCTTTTGCAAAAAGCTTTCTAGAGGTACCACCGGAGCTTACCATGACCGAGTA
CAAGCCCACGGTGCGCCTCGCCACCCGCGACGACGTCCCCAGGGCCGTACGCACCCTCGCCGCCGCGTTC
GCCGACTACCCCGCCACGCGCCACACCGTCGATCCGGACCGCCACATCGAGCGGGTCACCGAGCTGCAAG
AACTCTTCCTCACGCGCGTCGGGCTCGACATCGGCAAGGTGTGGGTCGCGGACGACGGCGCCGCCGTGGC
GGTCTGGACCACGCCGGAGAGCGTCGAAGCGGGGGCGGTGTTCGCCGAGATCGGCCCGCGCATGGCCGAG
TTGAGCGGTTCCCGGCTGGCCGCGCAGCAACAGATGGAAGGCCTCCTGGCGCCGCACCGGCCCAAGGAGC
CCGCGTGGTTCCTGGCCACCGTCGGCGTCTCGCCCGACCACCAGGGCAAGGGTCTGGGCAGCGCCGTCGT
GCTCCCCGGAGTGGAGGCGGCCGAGCGCGCCGGGGTGCCCGCCTTCCTGGAGACCTCCGCGCCCCGCAAC
CTCCCCTTCTACGAGCGGCTCGGCTTCACCGTCACCGCCGACGTCGAGGTGCCCGAAGGACCGCGCACCT
GGTGCATGACCCGCAAGCCCGGTGCCAGTTAACGAATTCTAGATCTTGAGACAAATGGCAGTATTCATCC
ACAATTTTAAAAGAAAAGGGGGGATTGGGGGGTACAGTGCAGGGGAAAGAATAGTAGACATAATAGCAAC
AGACATACAAACTAAAGAATTACAAAAACAAATTACAAAAATTCAAAATTTTCGGGTTTATTACAGGGAC
AGCAGAGATCCACTTTGGCGCCGGCTCGAGGCCTGCAGGTGCAAAGATGGATAAAGTTTTAAACAGAGAG
GAATCTTTGCAGCTAATGGACCTTCTAGGTCTTGAAAGGAGTGGGAATTGGCTCCGGTGCCCGTCAGTGG
GCAGAGCGCACATCGCCCACAGTCCCCGAGAAGTTGGGGGGAGGGGTCGGCAATTGAACCGGTGCCTAGA
GAAGGTGGCGCGGGGTAAACTGGGAAAGTGATGTCGTGTACTGGCTCCGCCTTTTTCCCGAGGGTGGGGG
AGAACCGTATATAAGTGCAGTAGTCGCCGTGAACGTTCTTTTTCGCAACGGGTTTGCCGCCAGAACACAG
GTAAGTGCCGTGTGTGGTTCCCGCGGGCCTGGCCTCTTTACGGGTTATGGCCCTTGCGTGCCTTGAATTA
CTTCCACCTGGCTGCAGTACGTGATTCTTGATCCCGAGCTTCGGGTTGGAAGTGGGTGGGAGAGTTCGAG
GCCTTGCGCTTAAGGAGCCCCTTCGCCTCGTGCTTGAGTTGAGGCCTGGCCTGGGCGCTGGGGCCGCCGC
GTGCGAATCTGGTGGCACCTTCGCGCCTGTCTCGCTGCTTTCGATAAGTCTCTAGCCATTTAAAATTTTT
GATGACCTGCTGCGACGCTTTTTTTCTGGCAAGATAGTCTTGTAAATGCGGGCCAAGATCTGCACACTGG
TATTTCGGTTTTTGGGGCCGCGGGCGGCGACGGGGCCCGTGCGTCCCAGCGCACATGTTCGGCGAGGCGG
GGCCTGCGAGCGCGGCCACCGAGAATCGGACGGGGGTAGTCTCAAGCTGGCCGGCCTGCTCTGGTGCCTG
GCCTCGCGCCGCCGTGTATCGCCCCGCCCTGGGCGGCAAGGCTGGCCCGGTCGGCACCAGTTGCGTGAGC
GGAAAGATGGCCGCTTCCCGGCCCTGCTGCAGGGAGCTCAAAATGGAGGACGCGGCGCTCGGGAGAGCGG
GCGGGTGAGTCACCCACACAAAGGAAAAGGGCCTTTCCGTCCTCAGCCGTCGCTTCATGTGACTCCACGG
AGTACCGGGCGCCGTCCAGGCACCTCGATTAGTTCTCGAGCTTTTGGAGTACGTCGTCTTTAGGTTGGGG
GGAGGGGTTTTATGCGATGGAGTTTCCCCACACTGAGTGGGTGGAGACTGAAGTTAGGCCAGCTTGGCAC
TTGATGTAATTCTCCTTGGAATTTGCCCTTTTTGAGTTTGGATCTTGGTTCATTCTCAAGCCTCAGACAG
TGGTTCAAAGTTTTTTTCTTCCATTTCAGGTGTCGTGAGGCTAGCACCGCCACCATGCTTTCTCTGAAGA
AATACTTAACGGAAGGACTTCTCCAGTTCACCATTCTGCTGAGTTTGATTGGGGTACGGGTGGACGTGGA
TACTTACCTGACCTCACAGCTTCCCCCACTCCGGGAGATCATCCTGGGGCCCAGTTCTGCCTATACTCAG
ACCCAGTTCCACAACCTGAGGAATACCTTGGATGGCTATGGTATCCACCCCAAGAGCATAGACCTGGACA
ATTACTTCACTGCCCGGCGGCTCCTCAGTCAGGTGAGGGCCCTGGACAGGTTCCAGGTGCCAACCACTGA
GGTAAATGCCTGGCTGGTTCACCGAGACCCAGAGGGGTCTGTCTCTGGCAGTCAGCCCAACTCAGGCCTC
GCCCTCGAGAGTTCCAGTGGCCTCCAAGATGTGACAGGCCCAGACAACGGGGTGCGAGAAAGCGAAACGG
AGCAGGGATTCGGTGAAGATTTGGAGGATTTGGGGGCTGTAGCCCCCCCAGTCAGTGGAGACTTAACCAA
AGAGGACATAGATCTGATTGACATCCTTTGGCGACAGGATATTGATCTGGGGGCTGGGCGTGAGGTTTTT
GACTATAGTCACCGCCAGAAGGAGCAGGATGTGGAGAAGGAGCTGCGAGATGGAGGCGAGCAGGACACCT
GGGCAGGCGAGGGCGCGGAAGCTCTGGCACGGAACCTGCTAGTGGATGGAGAGACTGGGGAGAGCTTCCC
TGCACAGTTTCCAGCAGACATTTCCAGCATAACAGAAGCAGTGCCTAGTGAGAGTGAGCCCCCTGCTCTT
CAAAACAACCTCTTGTCTCCTCTTCTGACCGGGACAGAGTCACCATTTGATTTGGAACAGCAGTGGCAAG
ATCTCATGTCCATCATGGAAATGCAGGCCATGGAAGTGAACACATCAGCAAGTGAAATCCTGTACAGTGC
CCCTCCTGGAGACCCACTGAGCACCAACTACAGCCTTGCCCCCAACACTCCCATCAATCAGAATGTCAGC
CTGCATCAGGCGTCCCTGGGGGGCTGCAGCCAGGACTTCTTACTCTTCAGCCCCGAGGTGGAAAGCCTGC
CTGTGGCCAGTAGCTCCACGCTGCTCCCGTTGGCCCCCAGCAATTCTACCAGCCTCAACTCCACCTTCGG
CTCCACCAACCTGACAGGGCTCTTCTTTCCACCCCAGCTCAATGGCACAGCCAATGACACAGCAGGCCCA
GAGCTGCCTGACCCTTTGGGGGGTCTGTTAGATGAAGCTATGTTGGATGAGATCAGCCTTATGGACCTGG
CCATTGAAGAAGGCTTTAACCCTGTGCAGGCCTCCCAGCTGGAGGAGGAATTTGACTCTGACTCAGGCCT
TTCCTTAGACTCGAGCCATAGCCCTTCTTCCCTAAGCAGCTCTGAAGGCAGTTCTTCCTCTTCTTCCTCC
TCCTCTTCCTCTTCTTCCTCTGCTTCTTCCTCTGCCTCTTCCTCCTTTTCTGAGGAAGGTGCGGTTGGCT
ACAGCTCTGACTCTGAGACCCTGGATCTGGAAGAGGCCGAGGGTGCTGTGGGCTACCAGCCTGAGTATTC
CAAGTTCTGCCGCATGAGCTACCAGGATCCAGCTCAGCTCTCATGCCTGCCCTACCTGGAGCACGTGGGC
CACAACCACACATACAACATGGCACCCAGTGCCCTGGACTCAGCCGACCTGCCACCACCCAGTGCCCTCA
AGAAAGGCAGCAAGGAGAAGCAGGCTGACTTCCTGGACAAGCAGATGAGCCGGGATGAGCACCGAGCCCG
AGCCATGAAGATCCCTTTCACCAATGACAAAATCATCAACCTGCCTGTGGAGGAGTTCAATGAACTGCTG
TCCAAATACCAGTTGAGTGAAGCCCAGCTGAGCCTCATCCGAGACATCCGGCGCCGGGGCAAGAACAAGA
TGGCGGCGCAGAACTGCCGCAAGCGCAAGCTGGACACCATCCTGAATCTGGAGCGTGATGTGGAGGACCT
GCAGCGTGACAAAGCCCGGCTGCTGCGGGAGAAAGTGGAGTTCCTGCGCTCCCTGCGACAGATGAAGCAG
AAGGTCCAGAGCCTGTACCAGGAGGTGTTTGGGCGGCTGCGAGATGAGAACGGACGACCCTACTCGCCCA
GTCAGTATGCGCTCCAGTACGCCGGGGACGGCAGTGTCCTCCTCATCCCCCGCACGATGGCCGACCAGCA
GGCCCGGCGGCAGGAGAGGAAGCCAAAGGACCGGAGAAAGTAGTAATGAACTAGTCCGTAACTTGAAAGT
ATTTCGATTTCTTGGCTTTATATATCTTGTGGAAAGGACGAAACGCGAGGAGCGCAGTAAAGAGTACGCG
TTAAGTCGACAATCAACCTCTGGATTACAAAATTTGTGAAAGATTGACTGGTATTCTTAACTATGTTGCT
CCTTTTACGCTATGTGGATACGCTGCTTTAATGCCTTTGTATCATGCTATTGCTTCCCGTATGGCTTTCA
TTTTCTCCTCCTTGTATAAATCCTGGTTGCTGTCTCTTTATGAGGAGTTGTGGCCCGTTGTCAGGCAACG
TGGCGTGGTGTGCACTGTGTTTGCTGACGCAACCCCCACTGGTTGGGGCATTGCCACCACCTGTCAGCTC
CTTTCCGGGACTTTCGCTTTCCCCCTCCCTATTGCCACGGCGGAACTCATCGCCGCCTGCCTTGCCCGCT
GCTGGACAGGGGCTCGGCTGTTGGGCACTGACAATTCCGTGGTGTTGTCGGGGAAATCATCGTCCTTTCC
TTGGCTGCTCGCCTGTGTTGCCACCTGGATTCTGCGCGGGACGTCCTTCTGCTACGTCCCTTCGGCCCTC
AATCCAGCGGACCTTCCTTCCCGCGGCCTGCTGCCGGCTCTGCGGCCTCTTCCGCGTCTTCGCCTTCGCC
CTCAGACGAGTCGGATCTCCCTTTGGGCCGCCTCCCCGCGTCGACTTTAAGACCAATGACTTACAAGGCA
GCTGTAGATCTTAGCCACTTTTTAAAAGAAAAGGGGGGACTGGAAGGGCTAATTCACTCCCAACGAAGAC
AAGATCTGCTTTTTGCTTGTACTGGGTCTCTCTGGTTAGACCAGATCTGAGCCTGGGAGCTCTCTGGCTA
ACTAGGGAACCCACTGCTTAAGCCTCAATAAAGCTTGCCTTGAGTGCTTCAAGTAGTGTGTGCCCGTCTG
TTGTGTGACTCTGGTAACTAGAGATCCCTCAGACCCTTTTAGTCAGTGTGGAAAATCTCTAGCAGTACGT
ATAGTAGTTCATGTCATCTTATTATTCAGTATTTATAACTTGCAAAGAAATGAATATCAGAGAGTGAGAG
GAACTTGTTTATTGCAGCTTATAATGGTTACAAATAAAGCAATAGCATCACAAATTTCACAAATAAAGCA
TTTTTTTCACTGCATTCTAGTTGTGGTTTGTCCAAACTCATCAATGTATCTTATCATGTCTGGCTCTAGC
TATCCCGCCCCTAACTCCGCCCATCCCGCCCCTAACTCCGCCCAGTTCCGCCCATTCTCCGCCCCATGGC
TGACTAATTTTTTTTATTTATGCAGAGGCCGAGGCCGCCTCGGCCTCTGAGCTATTCCAGAAGTAGTGAG
GAGGCTTTTTTGGAGGCCTAGGGACGTACCCAATTCGCCCTATAGTGAGTCGTATTACGCGCGCTCACTG
GCCGTCGTTTTACAACGTCGTGACTGGGAAAACCCTGGCGTTACCCAACTTAATCGCCTTGCAGCACATC
CCCCTTTCGCCAGCTGGCGTAATAGCGAAGAGGCCCGCACCGATCGCCCTTCCCAACAGTTGCGCAGCCT
GAATGGCGAATGGG
[124 nt withheld, positions 7925-8048]
C
[91 nt withheld, positions 8050-8140]
A
[49 nt withheld, positions 8142-8190]
CCTTTGACGTTGGAGTCCACGTTCTTT
[37 nt withheld, positions 8218-8254]
ACCCTATCTCGGTCTATTCTTTTGATTTATAAGGGATTTTGCCGATTTCGGCCTATTGGTTAAAAAATGA
GCTGATTTAACAAAAATTTAACGCGAATTTTAACAAAATATTAACGCTTACAATTTAGGTGGCACTTTTC
GGGGAAATGTGCGCGGAACCCCTATTTGTTTATTTTTCTAAATACATTCAAATATGTATCCGCTCATGAG
ACAATAACCCTGATAAATGCTTCAATAATATTGAAAAAGGAAGAGTATGAGTATTCAACATTTCCGTGTC
GCCCTTATTCCCTTTTTTGCGGCATTTTGCCTTCCTGTTTTTGCTCACCCAGAAACGCTGGTGAAAGTAA
AAGATGCTGAAGATCAGTTGGGTGCACGAGTGGGTTACATCGAACTGGATCTCAACAGCGGTAAGATCCT
TGAGAGTTTTCGCCCCGAAGAACGTTTTCCAATGATGAGCACTTTTAAAGTTCTGCTATGTGGCGCGGTA
TTATCCCGTATTGACGCCGGGCAAGAGCAACTCGGTCGCCGCATACACTATTCTCAGAATGACTTGGTTG
AGTACTCACCAGTCACAGAAAAGCATCTTACGGATGGCATGACAGTAAGAGAATTATGCAGTGCTGCCAT
AACCATGAGTGATAACACTGCGGCCAACTTACTTCTGACAACGATCGGAGGACCGAAGGAGCTAACCGCT
TTTTTGCACAACATGGGGGATCATGTAACTCGCCTTGATCGTTGGGAACCGGAGCTGAATGAAGCCATAC
CAAACGACGAGCGTGACACCACGATGCCTGTAGCAATGGCAACAACGTTGCGCAAACTATTAACTGGCGA
ACTACTTACTCTAGCTTCCCGGCAACAATTAATAGACTGGATGGAGGCGGATAAAGTTGCAGGACCACTT
CTGCGCTCGGCCCTTCCGGCTGGCTGGTTTATTGCTGATAAATCTGGAGCCGGTGAGCGTGGGTCTCGCG
GTATCATTGCAGCACTGGGGCCAGATGGTAAGCCCTCCCGTATCGTAGTTATCTACACGACGGGGAGTCA
GGCAACTATGGATGAACGAAATAGACAGATCGCTGAGATAGGTGCCTCACTGATTAAGCATTGGTAACTG
TCAGACCAAGTTTACTCATATATACTTTAGATTGATTTAAAACTTCATTTTTAATTTAAAAGGATCTAGG
TGAAGATCCTTTTTGATAATCTCATGACCAAAATCCCTTAACGTGAGTTTTCGTTCCACTGAGCGTCAGA
CCCCGTAGAAAAGATCAAAGGATCTTCTTGAGATCCTTTTTTTCTGCGCGTAATCTGCTGCTTGCAAACA
AAAAAACCACCGCTACCAGCGGTGGTTTGTTTGCCGGATCAAGAGCTACCAACTCTTTTTCCGAAGGTAA
CTGGCTTCAGCAGAGCGCAGATACCAAATACTGTTCTTCTAGTGTAGCCGTAGTTAGGCCACCACTTCAA
GAACTCTGTAGCACCGCCTACATACCTCGCTCTGCTAATCCTGTTACCAGTGGCTGCTGCCAGTGGCGAT
AAGTCGTGTCTTACCGGGTTGGACTCAAGACGATAGTTACCGGATAAGGCGCAGCGGTCGGGCTGAACGG
GGGGTTCGTGCACACAGCCCAGCTTGGAGCGAACGACCTACACCGAACTGAGATACCTACAGCGTGAGCT
ATGAGAAAGCGCCACGCTTCCCGAAGGGAGAAAGGCGGACAGGTATCCGGTAAGCGGCAGGGTCGGAACA
GGAGAGCGCACGAGGGAGCTTCCAGGGGGAAACGCCTGGTATCTTTATAGTCCTGTCGGGTTTCGCCACC
TCTGACTTGAGCGTCGATTTTTGTGATGCTCGTCAGGGGGGCGGAGCCTATGGAAAAACGCCAGCAACGC
GGCCTTTTTACGGTTCCTGGCCTTTTGCTGGCCTTTTGCTCACATGTTCTTTCCTGCGTTATCCCCTGAT
TCTGTGGATAACCGTATTACCGCCTTTGAGTGAGCTGATACCGCTCGCCGCAGCCGAACGACCGAGCGCA
GCGAGTCAGTGAGCGAGGAAGCGGAAGAGCGCCCAATACGCAAACCGCCTCTCCCCGCGCGTTGGCCGAT
TCATTAATGCAGCTGGCACGACAGGTTTCCCGACTGGAAAGCGGGCAGTGAGCGCAACGCAATTAATGTG
AGTTAGCTCACTCATTAGGCACCCCAGGCTTTACACTTTATGCTTCCGGCTCGTATGTTGTGTGGAATTG
TGAGCGGATAACAATTTCACACAGGAAACAGCTATGACCATGATTACGCCAAGCGCGCAATTAACCCTCA
CTAAAGGGAACAAAAGCTGGAGCTGCAAGC
Features (pLannotate 1.2.2; 31 found; start..end, strand, type, name):
      5..231     +  promoter       RSV promoter: Rous sarcoma virus enhancer/promoter
    232..412     +  LTR            5' LTR (truncated): truncated 5' long terminal repeat (LTR) from HIV-1
    459..584     +  misc_feature   HIV-1 Ψ: packaging signal of human immunodeficiency virus type 1
    568..931     +  CDS            HIV-1 gag (fragment): gag protein from human immunodeficiency virus 1; gag
   1077..1310    +  misc_feature   RRE: The Rev response element (RRE) of HIV-1 allows for Rev-dependent mRNA export from the nucleus to the cytoplasm.
   1687..1713    +  CDS            Rev (fragment): human immunodeficiency virus 1 (HIV-1) Rev protein; rev; enhances nuclear export of unspliced and incompletely spliced viral mRNAs
   1720..1743    +  promoter       SV40 promoter (fragment): SV40 early promoter
   1744..1815    +  promoter       SV40 promoter (fragment): SV40 enhancer and early promoter
   1839..1974    +  rep_origin     SV40 ori: SV40 origin of replication
   2020..2616    +  CDS            PuroR (fragment): puromycin N-acetyltransferase; pac from Streptomyces; confers resistance to puromycin
   2665..2782    +  misc_feature   cPPT/CTS: central polypurine tract and central termination sequence of HIV-1
   2847..2913    +  CDS            small t antigen (fragment): SV40 (simian virus 40) small t antigen
   2920..4098    +  promoter       EF-1α promoter: strong constitutive promoter for human elongation factor EF-1α
   4115..6340    +  CDS            Nfe2l1: NF2L1_MOUSE - Also known as Nrf1 From Mus musculus (Mouse).
   6356..6409    +  promoter       U6 promoter (fragment): RNA polymerase III promoter for human U6 snRNA
   6451..7039    +  misc_feature   WPRE: woodchuck hepatitis virus posttranscriptional regulatory element
   7090..7109    +  misc_feature   cPPT/CTS (fragment): central polypurine tract and central termination sequence of HIV-1
   7111..7344    +  LTR            3' LTR (ΔU3): self-inactivating 3' long terminal repeat (LTR) from HIV-1
   7422..7543    +  polyA_signal   SV40 poly(A) signal: SV40 polyadenylation signal
   7583..7718    +  rep_origin     SV40 ori: SV40 origin of replication
   7739..7757    -  promoter       T7 promoter: promoter for bacteriophage T7 RNA polymerase
   7765..7920    +  CDS            lacZα (fragment): LacZα fragment of β-galactosidase; lacZ fragment
   7925..8353    +  rep_origin     f1 ori (sequence partly withheld): f1 bacteriophage origin of replication; arrow indicates direction of (+) strand synthesis
   8406..8510    +  promoter       AmpR promoter: bla
   8511..9371    +  CDS            AmpR: β-lactamase; bla; confers resistance to ampicillin, carbenicillin, and related antibiotics
   9542..10130   +  rep_origin     ori: high-copy-number ColE1/pMB1/pBR322/pUC origin of replication
  10313..10405   +  CDS            lacI (fragment): lac repressor; lacI; The lac repressor binds to the lac operator to inhibit transcription in E. coli. This inhibition can be relieved by adding lactose or isopropyl-β-D-thiogalactopyranoside (IPTG).
  10418..10439   +  protein_bind   CAP binding site: CAP binding activates transcription in the presence of cAMP. E. coli catabolite activator protein
  10454..10484   +  promoter       lac promoter: promoter for the E. coli lac operon
  10492..10508   +  protein_bind   lac operator: The lac repressor binds to the lac operator to inhibit transcription in E. coli. This inhibition can be relieved by adding lactose or isopropyl-β-D-thiogalactopyranoside (IPTG). lac repressor encoded by lacI
  10553..10571   +  promoter       T3 promoter: promoter for bacteriophage T3 RNA polymerase
