[The description below was written by a language model from this plasmid's Addgene catalogue record and pLannotate feature annotations shown in this document.]
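Description:
TFORF2404 is a lentiviral mammalian expression plasmid built on the pLX_TRC317 backbone, carrying the human transcription factor NFE2L1 (also known as NRF1, TCF11 or LCR-F1) as a synthesized open reading frame of about 2.3 kb. It belongs to a barcoded transcription factor ORF collection in which each clone carries a unique 24-bp barcode, so that the factor present in a given cell can be identified by sequencing in pooled overexpression screens. The automated annotation labels the ORF by its similarity to the mouse Nfe2l1 protein, but the catalogue entry records the insert as human. The barcode itself is not annotated in the feature table, so its position cannot be stated from the record.

The viral cassette has a third-generation, self-inactivating layout. An RSV promoter fused to a truncated HIV-1 5' LTR drives genomic RNA production in packaging cells, followed by the Ψ packaging signal, a gag fragment, the Rev response element and a cPPT/CTS, and closing with a ΔU3 3' LTR. Within this unit, an SV40 early promoter drives a puromycin N-acetyltransferase gene for selecting transduced cells. Downstream, the constitutive EF-1α promoter expresses NFE2L1, and a WPRE after the ORF enhances transcript stability and expression. Outside the LTRs lie an SV40 poly(A) signal and the bacterial backbone, which includes a high-copy ColE1/pUC origin, an f1 origin and the β-lactamase gene for ampicillin selection. Small annotated fragments such as the U6 promoter, lacZα and lac control elements appear to be backbone remnants. The depositor notes that the plasmid can recombine during propagation, as is common with LTR-containing vectors.
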