Addgene plasmid #142068: TFORF2404
Purpose: Lentiviral vector for overexpressing transcription factor ORFs with unique 24-bp barcodes. Barcodes facilitate identification of transcription factors in pooled screens.
Depositing lab: Feng Zhang. Depositing organization: Broad Institute. Publication: A transcription factor atlas of directed differentiation. Joung J, Ma S, Tay T, Geiger-Schuller KR, Kirchgatterer PC, Verdine VK, Guo B, Arias-Garcia MA, Allen WE, Singh A, Kuksenko O, Abudayyeh OO, Gootenberg JS, Fu Z, Macrae RK, Buenrostro JD, Regev A, Zhang F. Cell. 2023 Jan 5;186(1):209-229.e26. doi: 10.1016/j.cell.2022.11.026. PubMed 36608654.
Backbone
  Vector backbone: pLX_TRC317
  Backbone manufacturer: Broad Institute Genetic Perturbation Platform
  Backbone size w/o insert (bp): 8264
  Vector type: Mammalian Expression, Lentiviral
  Selectable markers: Puromycin
Growth in bacteria
  Bacterial resistance: Ampicillin, 100 μg/mL
  Growth temperature: 37°C
  Growth strain: NEB Stable
  Copy number: High Copy
Gene/Insert
  Gene/Insert name: NFE2L1
  Species: H. sapiens (human)
  Insert size (bp): 2330
  Entrez Gene: NFE2L1 (a.k.a. LCR-F1, NRF-1, NRF1, TCF11)
  Promoter: EF1a
  Cloning method: Unknown
  Sequencing primers: 5′ GGGTGGAGACTGAAGTTAGGCCAG; 3′ CACATAGCGTAAAAGGAGCAACATAG
Terms and licenses: Academic/Nonprofit Terms; Industry Terms: Not Available to Industry
Depositor comments: XM_005257413,XM_005257412,ENST00000585291,ENST00000357480 . The transcription factor ORF portion of this plasmid was synthesized by Genewiz. Please test multiple small colonies in case of plasmid recombination. To make this collection available in a timely manner, a portion of this collection was not fully sequenced by Addgene. If an Addgene verified full plasmid sequence is not available, please contact us prior to placing an order to request the full sequence.
How to cite: TFORF2404 was a gift from Feng Zhang (Addgene plasmid # 142068 ; http://n2t.net/addgene:142068 ; RRID:Addgene_142068)
