>Addgene plasmid #142068 | TFORF2404 | depositor partial sequence | sequence record 278341 | Insert
ACCGCCACCATGCTTTCTCTGAAGAAATACTTAACGGAAGGACTTCTCCAGTTCACCATTCTGCTGAGTT
TGATTGGGGTACGGGTGGACGTGGATACTTACCTGACCTCACAGCTTCCCCCACTCCGGGAGATCATCCT
GGGGCCCAGTTCTGCCTATACTCAGACCCAGTTCCACAACCTGAGGAATACCTTGGATGGCTATGGTATC
CACCCCAAGAGCATAGACCTGGACAATTACTTCACTGCCCGGCGGCTCCTCAGTCAGGTGAGGGCCCTGG
ACAGGTTCCAGGTGCCAACCACTGAGGTAAATGCCTGGCTGGTTCACCGAGACCCAGAGGGGTCTGTCTC
TGGCAGTCAGCCCAACTCAGGCCTCGCCCTCGAGAGTTCCAGTGGCCTCCAAGATGTGACAGGCCCAGAC
AACGGGGTGCGAGAAAGCGAAACGGAGCAGGGATTCGGTGAAGATTTGGAGGATTTGGGGGCTGTAGCCC
CCCCAGTCAGTGGAGACTTAACCAAAGAGGACATAGATCTGATTGACATCCTTTGGCGACAGGATATTGA
TCTGGGGGCTGGGCGTGAGGTTTTTGACTATAGTCACCGCCAGAAGGAGCAGGATGTGGAGAAGGAGCTG
CGAGATGGAGGCGAGCAGGACACCTGGGCAGGCGAGGGCGCGGAAGCTCTGGCACGGAACCTGCTAGTGG
ATGGAGAGACTGGGGAGAGCTTCCCTGCACAGTTTCCAGCAGACATTTCCAGCATAACAGAAGCAGTGCC
TAGTGAGAGTGAGCCCCCTGCTCTTCAAAACAACCTCTTGTCTCCTCTTCTGACCGGGACAGAGTCACCA
TTTGATTTGGAACAGCAGTGGCAAGATCTCATGTCCATCATGGAAATGCAGGCCATGGAAGTGAACACAT
CAGCAAGTGAAATCCTGTACAGTGCCCCTCCTGGAGACCCACTGAGCACCAACTACAGCCTTGCCCCCAA
CACTCCCATCAATCAGAATGTCAGCCTGCATCAGGCGTCCCTGGGGGGCTGCAGCCAGGACTTCTTACTC
TTCAGCCCCGAGGTGGAAAGCCTGCCTGTGGCCAGTAGCTCCACGCTGCTCCCGTTGGCCCCCAGCAATT
CTACCAGCCTCAACTCCACCTTCGGCTCCACCAACCTGACAGGGCTCTTCTTTCCACCCCAGCTCAATGG
CACAGCCAATGACACAGCAGGCCCAGAGCTGCCTGACCCTTTGGGGGGTCTGTTAGATGAAGCTATGTTG
GATGAGATCAGCCTTATGGACCTGGCCATTGAAGAAGGCTTTAACCCTGTGCAGGCCTCCCAGCTGGAGG
AGGAATTTGACTCTGACTCAGGCCTTTCCTTAGACTCGAGCCATAGCCCTTCTTCCCTAAGCAGCTCTGA
AGGCAGTTCTTCCTCTTCTTCCTCCTCCTCTTCCTCTTCTTCCTCTGCTTCTTCCTCTGCCTCTTCCTCC
TTTTCTGAGGAAGGTGCGGTTGGCTACAGCTCTGACTCTGAGACCCTGGATCTGGAAGAGGCCGAGGGTG
CTGTGGGCTACCAGCCTGAGTATTCCAAGTTCTGCCGCATGAGCTACCAGGATCCAGCTCAGCTCTCATG
CCTGCCCTACCTGGAGCACGTGGGCCACAACCACACATACAACATGGCACCCAGTGCCCTGGACTCAGCC
GACCTGCCACCACCCAGTGCCCTCAAGAAAGGCAGCAAGGAGAAGCAGGCTGACTTCCTGGACAAGCAGA
TGAGCCGGGATGAGCACCGAGCCCGAGCCATGAAGATCCCTTTCACCAATGACAAAATCATCAACCTGCC
TGTGGAGGAGTTCAATGAACTGCTGTCCAAATACCAGTTGAGTGAAGCCCAGCTGAGCCTCATCCGAGAC
ATCCGGCGCCGGGGCAAGAACAAGATGGCGGCGCAGAACTGCCGCAAGCGCAAGCTGGACACCATCCTGA
ATCTGGAGCGTGATGTGGAGGACCTGCAGCGTGACAAAGCCCGGCTGCTGCGGGAGAAAGTGGAGTTCCT
GCGCTCCCTGCGACAGATGAAGCAGAAGGTCCAGAGCCTGTACCAGGAGGTGTTTGGGCGGCTGCGAGAT
GAGAACGGACGACCCTACTCGCCCAGTCAGTATGCGCTCCAGTACGCCGGGGACGGCAGTGTCCTCCTCA
TCCCCCGCACGATGGCCGACCAGCAGGCCCGGCGGCAGGAGAGGAAGCCAAAGGACCGGAGAAAGTAGTA
ATGAACTAGTCCGTAACTTGAAAGTATTTCGATTTCTTGGCTTTATATATCTTGTGGAAAGGACGAAACG
CGAGGAGCGCAGTAAAGAGT
