>Addgene plasmid #142068 | TFORF2404 | depositor partial sequence | sequence record 278342 | Barcode
AACGCGAGGAGCGCAGTAAAGAGT
